LOCUS       Exported 3432 bp ds-DNA circular SYN 13-MAY-2021
DEFINITION  synthetic circular DNA
ACCESSION   .
VERSION     .
KEYWORDS    pUT1187-HQ858809
SOURCE      synthetic DNA construct
  ORGANISM  synthetic DNA construct
REFERENCE   1 (bases 1 to 3432)
  TITLE     Rice TF ORFeome collection
REFERENCE   2 (bases 1 to 3432)
  AUTHORS   .
  TITLE     Direct Submission
  JOURNAL   Exported May 13, 2021 from SnapGene Server 1.1.58
            http://www.snapgene.com
FEATURES             Location/Qualifiers
     source          1..3432
                     /organism="synthetic DNA construct"
                     /mol_type="other DNA"
     protein_bind    1..100
                     /gene="mutant version of attL"
                     /label=attL1
                     /bound_moiety="LR Clonase(TM)"
                     /note="recombination site for the Gateway(R) LR reaction"
     protein_bind    complement(989..1088)
                     /gene="mutant version of attL"
                     /label=attL2
                     /bound_moiety="LR Clonase(TM)"
                     /note="recombination site for the Gateway(R) LR reaction"
     primer_bind     complement(1105..1124)
                     /label=T7
                     /note="T7 promoter, forward primer"
     promoter        complement(1106..1124)
                     /label=T7 promoter
                     /note="promoter for bacteriophage T7 RNA polymerase"
     primer_bind     complement(1129..1145)
                     /label=M13 rev
                     /note="common sequencing primer, one of multiple similar
                     variants"
     primer_bind     complement(1129..1145)
                     /label=M13 Reverse
                     /note="In lacZ gene. Also called M13-rev"
     primer_bind     complement(1247..1266)
                     /label=pENTR-R
                     /note="pENTR vectors, reverse primer"
     CDS             1258..2067
                     /codon_start=1
                     /gene="aph(3')-Ia"
                     /product="aminoglycoside phosphotransferase"
                     /label=KanR
                     /note="confers resistance to kanamycin in bacteria or G418
                     (Geneticin(R)) in eukaryotes"
                     /translation="MSHIQRETSRPRLNSNMDADLYGYKWARDNVGQSGATIYRLYGKP
                     DAPELFLKHGKGSVANDVTDEMVRLNWLTEFMPLPTIKHFIRTPDDAWLLTTAIPGKTA
                     FQVLEEYPDSGENIVDALAVFLRRLHSIPVCNCPFNSDRVFRLAQAQSRMNNGLVDASD
                     FDDERNGWPVEQVWKEMHKLLPFSPDSVVTHGDFSLDNLIFDEGKLIGCIDVGRVGIAD
                     RYQDLAILWNCLGEFSPSLQKRLFQKYGIDNPDMNKLQFHLMLDEFF"
     primer_bind     complement(1325..1344)
                     /label=Kan-R
                     /note="Kanamycin resistance gene, reverse primer"
     rep_origin      2214..2802
                     /direction=RIGHT
                     /label=ori
                     /note="high-copy-number ColE1/pMB1/pBR322/pUC origin of
                     replication"
     primer_bind     2703..2722
                     /label=pBR322ori-F
                     /note="pBR322 origin, forward primer"
     primer_bind     2956..2973
                     /label=L4440
                     /note="L4440 vector, forward primer"
     terminator      3132..3159
                     /label=rrnB T2 terminator
                     /note="transcription terminator T2 from the E. coli rrnB
                     gene"
     terminator      3251..3337
                     /gene="Escherichia coli rrnB"
                     /label=rrnB T1 terminator
                     /note="transcription terminator T1 from the E. coli rrnB
                     gene"
     primer_bind     3386..3408
                     /label=M13/pUC Forward
                     /note="In lacZ gene"
     primer_bind     3400..3417
                     /label=M13 Forward
                     /note="In lacZ gene. Also called M13-F20 or M13 (-21)
                     Forward"
     primer_bind     3401..3417
                     /label=M13 fwd
                     /note="common sequencing primer, one of multiple similar
                     variants"
ORIGIN
        1 caaataatga ttttattttg actgatagtg acctgttcgt tgcaacaaat tgatgagcaa
       61 tgctttttta taatgccaac tttgtacaaa aaagcaggct ccgcggccgc ccccttcacc
      121 atggaagcag acgcgagcca tacacccacc acctcctcct ccgtctccgt ctccttctcc
      181 tcctcgtcgc tgtccacttc ctcctccacc tcctccctcg tcgacaatgg cgcgcaagac
      241 cggcccaaga gctccaagcc caaacacgcc gccaagaagc gcaagagagc ggccgcggag
      301 gaacctgcca atgccgccca cggcgcaggg gaggatacca gcagctgcag caccgacgac
      361 aacgcggcgg cgagcggcaa ggcgcaggcg ggcggcggcg gcggcggcgt cgacagcagc
      421 agcacctgca ccgccgcctc ggcgccgagg agcggcttca agcacccgtc gtaccgcggc
      481 gtgcgccgcc ggagctgggg gaagtgggtg tcggagatcc gggagccccg caagaagtcg
      541 cgcatctggc tgggtacctt ccccaccgcg gagatggcgg cgcgcgccca cgacgtggcc
      601 gcgctcgcca tcaagggccg gaacgcgcac ctcaacttcc cggacagcgc ccacgagctg
      661 ccccgcccgg agtccacctc cccggcagac atccaggccg ccgccgccaa ggctgccgcc
      721 gaggtgcggt gcgaggagga gtcgtcgccg tcgtcgtcgc ccaccgccga gcaacccgag
      781 gaggaagccg cctgccctga cacggtgcac gccgacggcg gccaggacaa tgctctcttc
      841 gacctacccg accttcttct cgacctacgg gacgggctct ggtggtcgcc ggtgtggccg
      901 gcggcactgg cggccgagga gtacgacggc ggcgacgccg tcgtgctcaa tgagccactc
      961 ttgtgggccg agaagggtgg gcgcgccgac ccagctttct tgtacaaagt tggcattata
     1021 agaaagcatt gcttatcaat ttgttgcaac gaacaggtca ctatcagtca aaataaaatc
     1081 attatttgcc atccagctga tatcccctat agtgagtcgt attacatggt catagctgtt
     1141 tcctggcagc tctggcccgt gtctcaaaat ctctgatgtt acattgcaca agataaaaat
     1201 atatcatcat gaacaataaa actgtctgct tacataaaca gtaatacaag gggtgttatg
     1261 agccatattc aacgggaaac gtcgaggccg cgattaaatt ccaacatgga tgctgattta
     1321 tatgggtata aatgggctcg cgataatgtc gggcaatcag gtgcgacaat ctatcgcttg
     1381 tatgggaagc ccgatgcgcc agagttgttt ctgaaacatg gcaaaggtag cgttgccaat
     1441 gatgttacag atgagatggt cagactaaac tggctgacgg aatttatgcc tcttccgacc
     1501 atcaagcatt ttatccgtac tcctgatgat gcatggttac tcaccactgc gatccccgga
     1561 aaaacagcat tccaggtatt agaagaatat cctgattcag gtgaaaatat tgttgatgcg
     1621 ctggcagtgt tcctgcgccg gttgcattcg attcctgttt gtaattgtcc ttttaacagc
     1681 gatcgcgtat ttcgtctcgc tcaggcgcaa tcacgaatga ataacggttt ggttgatgcg
     1741 agtgattttg atgacgagcg taatggctgg cctgttgaac aagtctggaa agaaatgcat
     1801 aaacttttgc cattctcacc ggattcagtc gtcactcatg gtgatttctc acttgataac
     1861 cttatttttg acgaggggaa attaataggt tgtattgatg ttggacgagt cggaatcgca
     1921 gaccgatacc aggatcttgc catcctatgg aactgcctcg gtgagttttc tccttcatta
     1981 cagaaacggc tttttcaaaa atatggtatt gataatcctg atatgaataa attgcagttt
     2041 catttgatgc tcgatgagtt tttctaatca gaattggtta attggttgta acactggcag
     2101 agcattacgc tgacttgacg ggacggcgca agctcatgac caaaatccct taacgtgagt
     2161 tacgcgtcgt tccactgagc gtcagacccc gtagaaaaga tcaaaggatc ttcttgagat
     2221 cctttttttc tgcgcgtaat ctgctgcttg caaacaaaaa aaccaccgct accagcggtg
     2281 gtttgtttgc cggatcaaga gctaccaact ctttttccga aggtaactgg cttcagcaga
     2341 gcgcagatac caaatactgt ccttctagtg tagccgtagt taggccacca cttcaagaac
     2401 tctgtagcac cgcctacata cctcgctctg ctaatcctgt taccagtggc tgctgccagt
     2461 ggcgataagt cgtgtcttac cgggttggac tcaagacgat agttaccgga taaggcgcag
     2521 cggtcgggct gaacgggggg ttcgtgcaca cagcccagct tggagcgaac gacctacacc
     2581 gaactgagat acctacagcg tgagcattga gaaagcgcca cgcttcccga agggagaaag
     2641 gcggacaggt atccggtaag cggcagggtc ggaacaggag agcgcacgag ggagcttcca
     2701 gggggaaacg cctggtatct ttatagtcct gtcgggtttc gccacctctg acttgagcgt
     2761 cgatttttgt gatgctcgtc aggggggcgg agcctatgga aaaacgccag caacgcggcc
     2821 tttttacggt tcctggcctt ttgctggcct tttgctcaca tgttctttcc tgcgttatcc
     2881 cctgattctg tggataaccg tattaccgcc tttgagtgag ctgataccgc tcgccgcagc
     2941 cgaacgaccg agcgcagcga gtcagtgagc gaggaagcgg aagagcgccc aatacgcaaa
     3001 ccgcctctcc ccgcgcgttg gccgattcat taatgcagct ggcacgacag gtttcccgac
     3061 tggaaagcgg gcagtgagcg caacgcaatt aatacgcgta ccgctagcca ggaagagttt
     3121 gtagaaacgc aaaaaggcca tccgtcagga tggccttctg cttagtttga tgcctggcag
     3181 tttatggcgg gcgtcctgcc cgccaccctc cgggccgttg cttcacaacg ttcaaatccg
     3241 ctcccggcgg atttgtccta ctcaggagag cgttcaccga caaacaacag ataaaacgaa
     3301 aggcccagtc ttccgactga gcctttcgtt ttatttgatg cctggcagtt ccctactctc
     3361 gcgttaacgc tagcatggat gttttcccag tcacgacgtt gtaaaacgac ggccagtctt
     3421 aagctcgggc cc
//
