[The description below was written by a language model from this plasmid's Addgene catalogue record and the feature table of its GenBank file.]
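Description:
pUT1187-HQ858809 is a Gateway entry clone built on the Invitrogen pENTR/D backbone and belongs to a rice transcription factor ORFeome collection. It carries the 852 bp coding sequence of an AP2-EREBP family transcription factor from Oryza sativa (locus Os04g0549700 / LOC_Os04g46400). The depositor states that the CDS was PCR-amplified from full-length cDNA library templates and cloned without its stop codon. This leaves the open reading frame able to read through into a C-terminal tag or fusion partner supplied by a destination vector. The insert itself is not annotated in the feature table, but it lies in the interval between the attL1 and attL2 sites. These sites are the substrates for LR Clonase recombination, which transfers the ORF directionally into attR-containing destination vectors.

The 3,432 bp circular plasmid is propagated in E. coli under kanamycin selection, conferred by the aph(3')-Ia aminoglycoside phosphotransferase gene. It replicates from a ColE1/pUC-type origin. The feature annotation describes this origin as high copy, whereas the catalogue entry lists the plasmid as low copy, and the record does not resolve the difference. The rrnB T1 and T2 terminators sit upstream of attL1 and shield the insert from read-through transcription from the backbone. A T7 promoter lies just outside attL2 and points back toward the insert. M13 forward and reverse primer sites flank the cassette for sequence verification. The entry vector has no plant or other eukaryotic promoter driving the ORF, so the construct serves as a shuttle source rather than an expression plasmid. It is intended for moving this rice transcription factor into expression, tagging or interaction-assay vectors for regulatory genomics studies in the grasses.
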