Addgene plasmid #27891: pUT1187-HQ858809
Depositing lab: John Gray & Erich Grotewold. Depositing organization: University of Toledo. Publication: GRASSIUS: a platform for comparative regulatory genomics across the grasses. Yilmaz A, Nishiyama MY Jr, Fuentes BG, Souza GM, Janies D, Gray J, Grotewold E. Plant Physiol. 2009 Jan;149(1):171-80. doi: 10.1104/pp.108.128579. Epub 2008 Nov 5. PubMed 18987217.
Backbone
  Vector backbone: pENTR/D
  Backbone manufacturer: Invitrogen
  Backbone size w/o insert (bp): 2580
  Vector type: Entry vector
Growth in bacteria
  Bacterial resistance: Kanamycin, 50 μg/mL
  Growth temperature: 37°C
  Growth strain: DH5alpha
  Growth instructions: E. coli Top10 (Invitrogen)
  Copy number: Low Copy
Gene/Insert
  Gene/Insert name: AP2-EREBP transcription factor encoded by Os04g0549700 LOC_Os04g46400
  Species: Oryza sativa (rice)
  Insert size (bp): 852
  GenBank ID: HQ858809
  Cloning method: Restriction Enzyme
  Sequencing primers: 5′ M13 For; 3′ M13 Rev
Terms and licenses: Academic/Nonprofit Terms; Industry Terms: Not Available to Industry
Depositor comments: This CDS was amplified using PCR from a full length cDNA template from the OSIIEa, OSIIEb, and OSJNEa thru OSJNEf full length cDNA libraries generated by the Guoliang Wang lab at Ohio State University. The PCR product omitted the stop codon. The PCR product was cloned into a Gateway pENTR/D entry vector. Further information on this gene may be obtained at www.grassius.org using the Genbank number. (The second half of the plasmid name is the Genbank Number for the sequence of the insert)
How to cite: pUT1187-HQ858809 was a gift from John Gray & Erich Grotewold (Addgene plasmid # 27891 ; http://n2t.net/addgene:27891 ; RRID:Addgene_27891)
