>Addgene plasmid #27891 | pUT1187-HQ858809 | addgene partial sequence | sequence record 34181 | 27891 with M13pUC-fwd
ATGATTTTATTTTGACTGATAGTGACCTGTTCGTTGCAACAAATTGATGAGCAATGCTTTTTTATAATGC
CAACTTTGTACAAAAAAGCAGGCTCCGCGGCCGCCCCCTTCACCATGGAAGCAGACGCGAGCCATACACC
CACCACCTCCTCCTCCGTCTCCGTCTCCTTCTCCTCCTCGTCGCTGTCCACTTCCTCCTCCACCTCCTCC
CTCGTCGACAATGGCGCGCAAGACCGGCCCAAGAGCTCCAAGCCCAAACACGCCGCCAAGAAGCGCAAGA
GAGCGGCCGCGGAGGAACCTGCCAATGCCGCCCACGGCGCAGGGGAGGATACCAGCAGCTGCAGCACCGA
CGACAACGCGGCGGCGAGCGGCAAGGCGCAGGCGGGCGGCGGCGGCGGCGGCGTCGACAGCAGCAGCACC
TGCACCGCCGCCTCGGCGCCGAGGAGCGGCTTCAAGCACCCGTCGTACCGCGGCGTGCGCCGCCGGAGCT
GGGGGAAGTGGGTGTCGGAGATCCGGGAGCCCCGCAAGAAGTCGCGCATCTGGCTGGGTACCTTCCCCAC
CGCGGAGATGGCGGCGC
